Addgene plasmid #181865: pAAV-MCU-tDimer
Purpose: Expresses tDimer-tagged mitochondrial calcium uniporter (MCU) under control of the CaMKIIa promoter
Depositing lab: Hilmar Bading. Depositing organization: Universitaet Heidelberg. Publication: Mitochondrial calcium uniporter Mcu controls excitotoxicity and is transcriptionally repressed by neuroprotective nuclear calcium signals. Qiu J, Tan YW, Hagenston AM, Martel MA, Kneisel N, Skehel PA, Wyllie DJ, Bading H, Hardingham GE. Nat Commun. 2013;4:2034. doi: 10.1038/ncomms3034. PubMed 23774321.
Backbone
  Vector backbone: pAAV-CaMKIIa
  Vector type: Mammalian Expression, Adenoviral, AAV
Growth in bacteria
  Bacterial resistance: Ampicillin, 100 μg/mL
  Growth temperature: 37°C
  Growth strain: NEB Stable
  Copy number: Unknown
Gene/Insert
  Gene/Insert name: mitochondrial calcium uniporter (alt name: MCU)
  Species: M. musculus (mouse)
  Insert size (bp): 1059
  GenBank ID: NM_001033259.4
  Entrez Gene: Mcu (a.k.a. 2010012O16Rik, C10orf42, Ccdc109a, D130073L02Rik, Gm64)
  Promoter: CaMKIIa
  Tag / fusion protein: tDimer (N terminal on insert)
  Cloning method: Restriction Enzyme; 5′ cloning site BamHI (not destroyed); 3′ cloning site NheI (not destroyed)
  Sequencing primers: 5′ TGGGGACCTGGATGCTGACGAA; 3′ ACGGGAAGCAATAGCATGATAC
Resource information
  A portion of this plasmid was derived from a plasmid made by: Origene, MC212635
Terms and licenses: Academic/Nonprofit Terms; Industry Terms: Not Available to Industry
How to cite: pAAV-MCU-tDimer was a gift from Hilmar Bading (Addgene plasmid # 181865 ; http://n2t.net/addgene:181865 ; RRID:Addgene_181865)
