[The description below was written by a language model from this plasmid's Addgene catalogue record and pLannotate feature annotations shown in this document.]
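Description:
pAAV-MCU-tDimer is a 7.8 kb adeno-associated virus transfer plasmid built on the pAAV-CaMKIIa backbone. It expresses a fluorescently tagged mouse mitochondrial calcium uniporter (Mcu) in mammalian cells, either by direct transfection or after packaging into recombinant AAV. In bacteria it replicates from a high-copy ColE1/pUC-type origin and is selected with ampicillin through the bla gene. An f1 phage origin and small remnants of pBR322 bom and rop sequences are also present in the backbone.

The expression cassette lies between AAV2 inverted terminal repeats, which provide the cis signals for genome replication and encapsidation. The 3′ ITR is annotated as complete, but the 5′ ITR was detected only as two short fragments in the sequencing result. A roughly 1.3 kb mouse CaMKIIα promoter, commonly used to favour expression in forebrain excitatory neurons, drives the Mcu coding sequence, which encodes the pore-forming subunit of the mitochondrial inner-membrane calcium uptake complex. It is followed directly by tdimer2(12), a tandem-dimer orange-red fluorescent protein derived from Discosoma DsRed. The catalogue entry lists the tag as N-terminal, but the feature table places tdimer2(12) downstream of Mcu, which indicates a C-terminal fusion. That arrangement would leave the amino-terminal mitochondrial targeting region of Mcu unobstructed. A WPRE element enhances transcript stability and expression, and a human growth hormone polyadenylation signal terminates the transcript.

According to the record and its associated publication title, the construct serves to overexpress and visualise Mcu in neurons for studies of mitochondrial calcium uptake and excitotoxicity.
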