Features (pLannotate 1.2.2; 17 found; start..end, strand, type, name):
     12..39      +  repeat_region  AAV2 ITR (fragment): inverted terminal repeat of adeno-associated virus serotype 2 inverted
     68..95      +  repeat_region  AAV2 ITR (fragment): inverted terminal repeat of adeno-associated virus serotype 2 inverted
    147..1435    +  promoter       CaMKII promoter: promoter for the mouse calcium/calmodulin-dependent kinase II α subunit
   1514..2497    +  CDS            Mcu (fragment): MCU_MOUSE - Experimental evidence at protein level: Swiss-Prot protein existence level 1. Mitochondrial inner membrane calcium uniporter that mediates calcium uptake into mitochondria (PubMed:21685886, PubMed:23900286, PubMed:24212091). Constitutes the pore-forming and calcium-conducting subunit of the uniporter complex (uniplex) (By similarity). Activity is regulated by MICU1 and MICU2 (By similarity). At low Ca(2+) levels MCU activity is down-regulated by MICU1 and MICU2; at higher Ca(2+) levels MICU1 increases MCU activity (By similarity). Mitochondrial calcium homeostasis plays key roles i
   2507..3898    +  CDS            tdimer2(12): tdimer2(12) is a basic (constitutively fluorescent) orange fluorescent protein published in 2002, derived from Discosoma sp.. It has low acid sensitivity.
   3911..3935    +  misc_feature   MCS (fragment): pBluescript multiple cloning site
   3935..4523    +  misc_feature   WPRE: woodchuck hepatitis virus posttranscriptional regulatory element
   4524..4544    +  misc_feature   MCS (fragment): pBluescript multiple cloning site
   4553..5029    +  polyA_signal   hGH poly(A) signal: human growth hormone polyadenylation signal
   5069..5209    +  repeat_region  AAV2 ITR: inverted terminal repeat of adeno-associated virus serotype 2 inverted
   5214..5265    -  misc_feature   bom (fragment): basis of mobility region from pBR322
   5284..5739    +  rep_origin     f1 ori (sequence partly withheld): f1 bacteriophage origin of replication; arrow indicates direction of (+) strand synthesis
   5740..5789    -  misc_feature   bom (fragment): basis of mobility region from pBR322
   5891..5926    -  CDS            rop (fragment): Rop protein, which maintains plasmids at low copy number; rop
   6021..6125    +  promoter       AmpR promoter: bla
   6126..6986    +  CDS            AmpR: β-lactamase; bla; confers resistance to ampicillin, carbenicillin, and related antibiotics
   7157..7745    +  rep_origin     ori: high-copy-number ColE1/pMB1/pBR322/pUC origin of replication
>Addgene plasmid #181865 | pAAV-MCU-tDimer | addgene full sequence | sequence record 355948 | Addgene NGS Result
CCTGCAGGCAGCTGCGCGCTCGCTCGCTCACTGAGGCCGCCCGGGCGTCGGGCGACCTTTGGTCGCCCGG
CCTCAGTGAGCGAGCGAGCGCGCAGAGAGGGAGTGGCCAACTCCATCACTAGGGGTTCCTGCGGCCGCAC
GCGTAACATTATGGCCTTAGGTCACTTCATCTCCATGGGGTTCTTCTTCTGATTTTCTAGAAAATGAGAT
GGGGGTGCAGAGAGCTTCCTCAGTGACCTGCCCAGGGTCACATCAGAAATGTCAGAGCTAGAACTTGAAC
TCAGATTACTAATCTTAAATTCCATGCCTTGGGGGCATGCAAGTACGATATACAGAAGGAGTGAACTCAT
TAGGGCAGATGACCAATGAGTTTAGGAAAGAAGAGTCCAGGGCAGGGTACATCTACACCACCCGCCCAGC
CCTGGGTGAGTCCAGCCACGTTCACCTCATTATAGTTGCCTCTCTCCAGTCCTACCTTGACGGGAAGCAC
AAGCAGAAACTGGGACAGGAGCCCCAGGAGACCAAATCTTCATGGTCCCTCTGGGAGGATGGGTGGGGAG
AGCTGTGGCAGAGGCCTCAGGAGGGGCCCTGCTGCTCAGTGGTGACAGATAGGGGTGAGAAAGCAGACAG
AGTCATTCCGTCAGCATTCTGGGTCTGTTTGGTACTTCTTCTCACGCTAAGGTGGCGGTGTGATATGCAC
AATGGCTAAAAAGCAGGGAGAGCTGGAAAGAAACAAGGACAGAGACAGAGGCCAAGTCAACCAGACCAAT
TCCCAGAGGAAGCAAAGAAACCATTACAGAGACTACAAGGGGGAAGGGAAGGAGAGATGAATTAGCTTCC
CCTGTAAACCTTAGAACCCAGCTGTTGCCAGGGCAACGGGGCAATACCTGTCTCTTCAGAGGAGATGAAG
TTGCCAGGGTAACTACATCCTGTCTTTCTCAAGGACCATCCCAGAATGTGGCACCCACTAGCCGTTACCA
TAGCAACTGCCTCTTTGCCCCACTTAATCCCATCCCGTCTGTTAAAAGGGCCCTATAGTTGGAGGTGGGG
GAGGTAGGAAGAGCGATGATCACTTGTGGACTAAGTTTGTTCGCATCCCCTTCTCCAACCCCCTCAGTAC
ATCACCCTGGGGGAACAGGGTCCACTTGCTCCTGGGCCCACACAGTCCTGCAGTATTGTGTATATAAGGC
CAGGGCAAAGAGGAGCAGGTTTTAAAGTGAAAGGCAGGCAGGTGTTGGGGAGGCAGTTACCGGGGCAACG
GGAACAGGGCGTTTCGGAGGTGGTTGCCATGGGGACCTGGATGCTGACGAAGGCTCGCGAGGCTGTGAGC
AGCCACAGTGCCCTGCTCAGAAGCCCCAAGCTCGTCAGTCAAGCCGGTTCTCCGTTTGCACTCAGGAGCA
CGGGCAGGCGAGTGGCCCCTAGTTCTGGGGGCAGCGGGGGATCCACCATGGCGGCCGCCGCAGGTAGATC
GCTCCTGCTGCTGCTCTGCTCCCGGGGCGGCGGCGGGGGCGCCGGCGGCTGCGGAGCGCTGACTGCCGGC
TGCTTTCCCGGGCTGGGCGTCAGCCGCCACCGGCCGCACCAGCAGCACCGGACGGCACACCAGAGGCCGG
CTTCCTGGCAGAGCGTGGGAGCCGCATATTGCAGTACGGTTGTGCCCTCTGATGACGTGACGGTGGTTTA
CCAAAATGGATTACCGGTGATATCTGTGAGGCTACCCTCTCGACGCGAGCGCTGCCAATTCACACTCAAG
CCTATCTCTGACTCAGTCGGCGTGTTTTTACGACAACTGCAAGAGGAGGATCGGGGAATCGACCGGGTCG
CCATCTACTCACCAGATGGCGTTCGAGTCGCTGCCTCCACGGGGATAGACCTCCTGCTCCTCGATGACTT
TAAGCTTGTCATTAATGACTTAACATACCACGTACGGCCACCAAAGAGAGACCTCCTAAGCCATGAAGAT
GCAGCGACGCTGAACGACGTGAAGACCCTGGTCCAGCAGCTGTACACCACACTGTGCATTGAGCAGCATC
AGCTTAACAAAGAGCGGGAGCTCGTGGAGAGGTTAGAGGACCTCAAGCAGCAGCTGGCCCCCCTGGAGAA
GGTACGAATTGAAATTAGCAGAAAAGCAGAGAAGAGGACCACTCTGGTGCTGTGGGGAGGCCTGGCCTAC
ATGGCCACCCAGTTTGGCATTCTGGCCCGGCTCACCTGGTGGGAGTACTCGTGGGACATCATGGAGCCCG
TCACCTACTTCATCACGTACGGAAGCGCCATGGCCATGTATGCGTATTTTGTAATGACGCGCCAGGAATA
TGTTTATCCAGAAGCCAGAGACAGACAATACTTATTATTTTTCCATAAAGGAGCCAAAAAGTCACGTTTC
GACCTAGAGAAATACAATCAGCTCAAGGATGCAATTGCTCAGGCAGAAATGGATCTTAAGAGACTGAGAG
ACCCATTACAAGTACACCTGCCCCTCCGACAGATCGGAGAAAAGGAAGCTAGCACCATGGTGGCCTCCTC
CGAGGACGTCATCAAAGAGTTCATGCGCTTCAAGGTGCGCATGGAGGGCTCCGTGAACGGCCACGAGTTC
GAGATCGAGGGCGAGGGCGAGGGCCGCCCCTACGAGGGCACCCAGACCGCCAAGCTGAAGGTGACCAAGG
GCGGCCCCCTGCCCTTCGCCTGGGACATCCTGTCCCCCCAGTTCCAGTACGGCTCCAAGGCGTACGTGAA
GCACCCCGCCGACATCCCCGACTACAAGAAGCTGTCCTTCCCCGAGGGCTTCAAGTGGGAGCGCGTGATG
AACTTCGAGGACGGCGGCGTGGTGACCGTGACCCAGGACTCCTCCCTGCAGGACGGCACGCTGATCTACA
AGGTGAAGTTCCGCGGCACCAACTTCCCCCCCGACGGCCCCGTAATGCAGAAGAAGACCATGGGCTGGGA
GGCCTCCACCGAGCGCCTGTACCCCCGCGACGGCGTGCTGAAGGGCGAGATCCACCAGGCCCTGAAGCTG
AAGGACGGCGGCCACTACCTGGTGGAGTTCAAGACCATCTACATGGCCAAGAAGCCCGTGCAGCTGCCCG
GCTACTACTACGTGGACACCAAGCTGGACATCACCTCCCACAACGAGGACTACACCATCGTGGAACAGTA
CGAGCGCTCCGAGGGCCGCCACCACCTGTTCCTGGGGCATGGCACCGGCAGCACCGGCAGCGGCAGCTCC
GGCACCGCCTCCTCCGAGGACGTCATCAAAGAGTTCATGCGCTTCAAGGTGCGCATGGAGGGCTCCGTGA
ACGGCCACGAGTTCGAGATCGAGGGCGAGGGCGAGGGCCGCCCCTACGAGGGCACCCAGACCGCCAAGCT
GAAGGTGACCAAGGGCGGCCCCCTGCCCTTCGCCTGGGACATCCTGTCCCCCCAGTTCCAGTACGGCTCC
AAGGCGTACGTGAAGCACCCCGCCGACATCCCCGACTACAAGAAGCTGTCCTTCCCCGAGGGCTTCAAGT
GGGAGCGCGTGATGAACTTCGAGGACGGCGGCGTGGTGACCGTGACCCAGGACTCCTCCCTGCAGGACGG
CACGCTGATCTACAAGGTGAAGTTCCGCGGCACCAACTTCCCCCCCGACGGCCCCGTAATGCAGAAGAAG
ACCATGGGCTGGGAGGCCTCCACCGAGCGCCTGTACCCCCGCGACGGCGTGCTGAAGGGCGAGATCCACC
AGGCCCTGAAGCTGAAGGACGGCGGCCACTACCTGGTGGAGTTCAAGACCATCTACATGGCCAAGAAGCC
CGTGCAGCTGCCCGGCTACTACTACGTGGACACCAAGCTGGACATCACCTCCCACAACGAGGACTACACC
ATCGTGGAACAGTACGAGCGCTCCGAGGGCCGCCACCACCTGTTCCTGTAGGTCGACTTCGAATTCGATA
TCAAGCTTATCGATAATCAACCTCTGGATTACAAAATTTGTGAAAGATTGACTGGTATTCTTAACTATGT
TGCTCCTTTTACGCTATGTGGATACGCTGCTTTAATGCCTTTGTATCATGCTATTGCTTCCCGTATGGCT
TTCATTTTCTCCTCCTTGTATAAATCCTGGTTGCTGTCTCTTTATGAGGAGTTGTGGCCCGTTGTCAGGC
AACGTGGCGTGGTGTGCACTGTGTTTGCTGACGCAACCCCCACTGGTTGGGGCATTGCCACCACCTGTCA
GCTCCTTTCCGGGACTTTCGCTTTCCCCCTCCCTATTGCCACGGCGGAACTCATCGCCGCCTGCCTTGCC
CGCTGCTGGACAGGGGCTCGGCTGTTGGGCACTGACAATTCCGTGGTGTTGTCGGGGAAATCATCGTCCT
TTCCTTGGCTGCTCGCCTGTGTTGCCACCTGGATTCTGCGCGGGACGTCCTTCTGCTACGTCCCTTCGGC
CCTCAATCCAGCGGACCTTCCTTCCCGCGGCCTGCTGCCGGCTCTGCGGCCTCTTCCGCGTCTTCGCCTT
CGCCCTCAGACGAGTCGGATCTCCCTTTGGGCCGCCTCCCCGCATCGATACCGTCGACCTCGAGAGATCT
ACGGGTGGCATCCCTGTGACCCCTCCCCAGTGCCTCTCCTGGCCCTGGAAGTTGCCACTCCAGTGCCCAC
CAGCCTTGTCCTAATAAAATTAAGTTGCATCATTTTGTCTGACTAGGTGTCCTTCTATAATATTATGGGG
TGGAGGGGGGTGGTATGGAGCAAGGGGCAAGTTGGGAAGACAACCTGTAGGGCCTGCGGGGTCTATTGGG
AACCAAGCTGGAGTGCAGTGGCACAATCTTGGCTCACTGCAATCTCCGCCTCCTGGGTTCAAGCGATTCT
CCTGCCTCAGCCTCCCGAGTTGTTGGGATTCCAGGCATGCATGACCAGGCTCAGCTAATTTTTGTTTTTT
TGGTAGAGACGGGGTTTCACCATATTGGCCAGGCTGGTCTCCAACTCCTAATCTCAGGTGATCTACCCAC
CTTGGCCTCCCAAATTGCTGGGATTACAGGCGTGAACCACTGCTCCCTTCCCTGTCCTTCTGATTTTGTA
GGTAACCACGTGCGGACCGAGCGGCCGCAGGAACCCCTAGTGATGGAGTTGGCCACTCCCTCTCTGCGCG
CTCGCTCGCTCACTGAGGCCGGGCGACCAAAGGTCGCCCGACGCCCGGGCTTTGCCCGGGCGGCCTCAGT
GAGCGAGCGAGCGCGCAGCTGCCTGCAGGGGCGCCTGATGCGGTATTTTCTCCTTACGCATCTGTGCGGT
ATTTCACACCGCATA
[95 nt withheld, positions 5266-5360]
T
[46 nt withheld, positions 5362-5407]
C
[141 nt withheld, positions 5409-5549]
CCTTTGACGTTGGAGTCCACGTTCTTT
[37 nt withheld, positions 5577-5613]
ACTCTATCTCGGGCTATTCTTTTGATTTATAAGGGATTTTGCCGATTTCGGTCTATTGGTTAAAAAATGA
GCTGATTTAACAAAAATTTAACGCGAATTTTAACAAAATATTAACGTTTACAATTTTATGGTGCACTCTC
AGTACAATCTGCTCTGATGCCGCATAGTTAAGCCAGCCCCGACACCCGCCAACACCCGCTGACGCGCCCT
GACGGGCTTGTCTGCTCCCGGCATCCGCTTACAGACAAGCTGTGACCGTCTCCGGGAGCTGCATGTGTCA
GAGGTTTTCACCGTCATCACCGAAACGCGCGAGACGAAAGGGCCTCGTGATACGCCTATTTTTATAGGTT
AATGTCATGATAATAATGGTTTCTTAGACGTCAGGTGGCACTTTTCGGGGAAATGTGCGCGGAACCCCTA
TTTGTTTATTTTTCTAAATACATTCAAATATGTATCCGCTCATGAGACAATAACCCTGATAAATGCTTCA
ATAATATTGAAAAAGGAAGAGTATGAGTATTCAACATTTCCGTGTCGCCCTTATTCCCTTTTTTGCGGCA
TTTTGCCTTCCTGTTTTTGCTCACCCAGAAACGCTGGTGAAAGTAAAAGATGCTGAAGATCAGTTGGGTG
CACGAGTGGGTTACATCGAACTGGATCTCAACAGCGGTAAGATCCTTGAGAGTTTTCGCCCCGAAGAACG
TTTTCCAATGATGAGCACTTTTAAAGTTCTGCTATGTGGCGCGGTATTATCCCGTATTGACGCCGGGCAA
GAGCAACTCGGTCGCCGCATACACTATTCTCAGAATGACTTGGTTGAGTACTCACCAGTCACAGAAAAGC
ATCTTACGGATGGCATGACAGTAAGAGAATTATGCAGTGCTGCCATAACCATGAGTGATAACACTGCGGC
CAACTTACTTCTGACAACGATCGGAGGACCGAAGGAGCTAACCGCTTTTTTGCACAACATGGGGGATCAT
GTAACTCGCCTTGATCGTTGGGAACCGGAGCTGAATGAAGCCATACCAAACGACGAGCGTGACACCACGA
TGCCTGTAGCAATGGCAACAACGTTGCGCAAACTATTAACTGGCGAACTACTTACTCTAGCTTCCCGGCA
ACAATTAATAGACTGGATGGAGGCGGATAAAGTTGCAGGACCACTTCTGCGCTCGGCCCTTCCGGCTGGC
TGGTTTATTGCTGATAAATCTGGAGCCGGTGAGCGTGGGTCTCGCGGTATCATTGCAGCACTGGGGCCAG
ATGGTAAGCCCTCCCGTATCGTAGTTATCTACACGACGGGGAGTCAGGCAACTATGGATGAACGAAATAG
ACAGATCGCTGAGATAGGTGCCTCACTGATTAAGCATTGGTAACTGTCAGACCAAGTTTACTCATATATA
CTTTAGATTGATTTAAAACTTCATTTTTAATTTAAAAGGATCTAGGTGAAGATCCTTTTTGATAATCTCA
TGACCAAAATCCCTTAACGTGAGTTTTCGTTCCACTGAGCGTCAGACCCCGTAGAAAAGATCAAAGGATC
TTCTTGAGATCCTTTTTTTCTGCGCGTAATCTGCTGCTTGCAAACAAAAAAACCACCGCTACCAGCGGTG
GTTTGTTTGCCGGATCAAGAGCTACCAACTCTTTTTCCGAAGGTAACTGGCTTCAGCAGAGCGCAGATAC
CAAATACTGTTCTTCTAGTGTAGCCGTAGTTAGGCCACCACTTCAAGAACTCTGTAGCACCGCCTACATA
CCTCGCTCTGCTAATCCTGTTACCAGTGGCTGCTGCCAGTGGCGATAAGTCGTGTCTTACCGGGTTGGAC
TCAAGACGATAGTTACCGGATAAGGCGCAGCGGTCGGGCTGAACGGGGGGTTCGTGCACACAGCCCAGCT
TGGAGCGAACGACCTACACCGAACTGAGATACCTACAGCGTGAGCTATGAGAAAGCGCCACGCTTCCCGA
AGGGAGAAAGGCGGACAGGTATCCGGTAAGCGGCAGGGTCGGAACAGGAGAGCGCACGAGGGAGCTTCCA
GGGGGAAACGCCTGGTATCTTTATAGTCCTGTCGGGTTTCGCCACCTCTGACTTGAGCGTCGATTTTTGT
GATGCTCGTCAGGGGGGCGGAGCCTATGGAAAAACGCCAGCAACGCGGCCTTTTTACGGTTCCTGGCCTT
TTGCTGGCCTTTTGCTCACATGT
